>Addgene plasmid #199198 | pDropIn-T2A-split-intein-Gal4[21-881]-C-int-G418R | addgene full sequence | sequence record 390618 | Addgene NGS Result
AGGTATGTGCGCCGTTTCTGTTATCACAGTGTGCAATCCCATTACCGCATATCAGTTATAACAATAGTAA
TGGTAGCGCCATTAAAAATATTGTCGGTTCTGCAACTATCGCCCAATACCCTACTCTTCCGGAGGAAAAT
GTCAACAATATCAGTGTTAAATATGTTTCTCCTGGCTCAGTAGGGCCTTCACCTGTGCCATTGAAATCAG
GAGCAAGTTTCAGTGATCTAGTCAAGCTGTTATCTAACCGTCCACCCTCTCGTAACTCTCCAGTGACAAT
ACCAAGAAGCACACCTTCGCATCGCTCAGTCACGCCTTTTCTAGGGCAACAGCAACAGCTGCAATCATTA
GTGCCACTGACCCCGTCTGCTTTGTTTGGTGGCGCCAATTTTAATCAAAGTGGGAATATTGCTGATAGCT
CATTGTCCTTCACTTTCACTAACAGTAGCAACGGTCCGAACCTCATAACAACTCAAACAAATTCTCAAGC
GCTTTCACAACCAATTGCCTCCTCTAACGTTCATGATAACTTCATGAATAATGAAATCACGGCTAGTAAA
ATTGATGATGGTAATAATTCAAAACCACTGTCACCTGGTTGGACGGACCAAACTGCGTATAACGCGTTTG
GAATCACTACAGGGATGTTTAATACCACTACAATGGATGATGTATATAACTATCTATTCGATGATGAAGA
TACCCCACCAAACCCAAAAAAAGAGTAACCTCTAGAGTCGACTAAAGCCAAATAGAAATTATTCAGTTCT
GGCTTAAGTTTTTAAAAGTGATATTATTTATTTGGTTGTAACCAACCAAAAGAATGTAAATAACTAATAC
ATAATTATGTTAGTTTTAAGTTAGCAACAAATTGATTTTAGCTATATTAGCTACTTGGTTAATAAATAGA
ATATATTTATTTAAAGATAATTCGTTTTTATTGTCAGGGAGTGAGTTTGCTTAAAAACTCGTTTGGATCA
TAACTTCGTATAATGTATGCTATACGAAGTTATCGTACGGGATCTAATTCAATTAGAGACTAATTCAATT
AGAGCTAATTCAATTAGGATCCAAGCTTATCGATTTCGAACCCTCGACCGCCGGAGTATAAATAGAGGCG
CTTCGTCTACGGAGCGACAATTCAATTCAAACAAGCAAAGTGAACACGTCGCTAAGCGAAAGCTAAGCAA
ATAAACAAGCGCAGCTGAACAAGCTAAACAATCGGCTCGAAGCCGGTCGCCACCATGGCCTCCTCCGAGG
ACGTCATCAAGGAGTTCATGCGCTTCAAGGTGCGCATGGAGGGCTCCGTGAACGGCCACGAGTTCGAGAT
CGAGGGCGAGGGCGAGGGCCGCCCCTACGAGGGCACCCAGACCGCCAAGCTGAAGGTGACCAAGGGCGGC
CCCCTGCCCTTCGCCTGGGACATCCTGTCCCCCCAGTTCCAGTACGGCTCCAAGGTGTACGTGAAGCACC
CCGCCGACATCCCCGACTACAAGAAGCTGTCCTTCCCCGAGGGCTTCAAGTGGGAGCGCGTGATGAACTT
CGAGGACGGCGGCGTGGTGACCGTGACCCAGGACTCCTCCCTCCAGGACGGCTCCTTCATCTACAAGGTG
AAGTTCATCGGCGTGAACTTCCCCTCCGACGGCCCCGTAATGCAGAAGAAGACTATGGGCTGGGAGGCGT
CCACCGAGCGCCTGTACCCCCGCGACGGCGTGCTGAAGGGCGAGATCCACAAGGCCCTGAAGCTGAAGGA
CGGCGGCCACTACCTGGTGGAGTTCAAGTCCATCTACATGGCCAAGAAGCCCGTGCAGCTGCCCGGCTAC
TACTACGTGGACTCCAAGCTGGACATCACCTCCCACAACGAGGACTACACCATCGTGGAGCAGTACGAGC
GCGCCGAGGGCCGCCACCACCTGTTCCTGTAGGGGCCGCGACTCTAGATCATAATCAGCCATACCACATT
TGTAGAGGTTTTACTTGCTTTAAAAAACCTCCCACACCTCCCCCTGAACCTGAAACATAAAATGAATGCA
ATTGTTGTTGTTAACTTGTTTATTGCAGCTTATAATGGTTACAAATAAAGCAATAGCATCACAAATTTCA
CAAATAAAGCATTTTTTTCACTGCATTCTAGTTGTGGTTTGTCCAAACTCATCAATGTATCTTAACCGTC
TGTAAGCAGCCTAGAATCCCAAAACAAACTGGTTATTGTGGTAGGTCATTTGTTTGGCAGAAAGAAAACT
CGAGAAATTTCTCTGGCCGTTATTCGTTATTCTCTCTTTTCTTTTTGGGTCGCTCCCTCTCTGCACTAAT
GCTCTCTCACTCTGTCACACAGTAAACGGCATACTGCTCTCGTTGGTTCGAGAGAGCGCGCCTCGAATGT
TCGCGAAAAGAGCGCCGGAGTATAAATAGAGGCGCTTCGTCTACGGAGCGACAATTCAATTCAAACAAGC
AAAGTGAACACGTCGCTAAGCGAAAGCTAAGCAAATAAACAAGCGCAGCTGAACAAGCTAAACAATCTGC
AGTAAAGTGCAAGTTAAAGTGAATCAATTAAAAGTAACCAGCAACCAAGTAAATCAACTGCAACTACTGA
AATCTGCCAAGAAGTAATTATTGAATACAAGAAGAGAACTCTCAATACTCGAATCCATGTGGGAGTTTAT
TCTTGACACAGATATTTATGATATAATAACTGAGTAAGCTTAACATAAGGAGGAAAACAAAATGATTGAG
CAGGATGGACTGCACGCTGGCTCGCCAGCTGCCTGGGTGGAGCGTCTGTTCGGCTACGATTGGGCCCAGC
AGACCATCGGCTGCTCCGATGCTGCCGTGTTCCGTCTGTCGGCCCAGGGACGCCCCGTGCTGTTCGTCAA
GACCGACCTGAGTGGAGCCCTGAACGAGCTCCAGGATGAGGCAGCTCGTCTGAGCTGGCTGGCCACAACA
GGAGTGCCGTGTGCTGCCGTGCTGGATGTGGTGACCGAAGCTGGACGCGATTGGCTGCTGCTGGGCGAGG
TGCCAGGCCAGGACCTGCTGTCCAGCCATCTGGCCCCAGCCGAGAAGGTGTCCATTATGGCCGATGCTAT
GCGTCGCCTGCACACCCTGGACCCAGCCACCTGCCCCTTTGACCACCAGGCCAAGCACCGTATTGAGCGT
GCCCGAACCCGTATGGAGGCTGGACTGGTGGACCAGGATGACCTGGATGAGGAGCACCAGGGCCTGGCTC
CAGCCGAGCTGTTTGCCCGTCTGAAGGCCCGTATGCCCGATGGCGAGGACCTGGTGGTGACCCACGGCGA
CGCCTGCCTGCCCAACATTATGGTGGAGAACGGACGCTTCAGTGGCTTCATTGATTGTGGACGCCTGGGC
GTGGCCGACCGTTACCAGGATATCGCCCTGGCCACCCGAGATATCGCCGAGGAGCTGGGAGGCGAGTGGG
CCGACCGATTCCTGGTGCTCTACGGCATTGCAGCCCCAGATAGCCAGCGTATTGCCTTCTACCGTCTGCT
GGACGAGTTCTTCTAAGCTTGGCAATAAAAAGACAGAATAAAACGCACGGGTGTTGGGTCGTTTGTTCCG
CTGTCAGGAGGAAGGCCCATACGATAACTTCGTATAATGTATGCTATACGAAGTTATGAGCTCCACGTCT
CTCGCGAAGGGCGAATTCTGCAGATATCCATCACACTGGCGGCCGCTCGAGCATGCATCTAGAGGGCCCA
ATTCGCCCTATAGTGAGTCGTATTACAATTCACTGGCCGTCGTTTTACAACGTCGTGACTGGGAAAACCC
TGGCGTTACCCAACTTAATCGCCTTGCAGCACATCCCCCTTTCGCCAGCTGGCGTAATAGCGAAGAGGCC
CGCACCGATCGCCCTTCCCAACAGTTGCGCAGCCTATACGTACGGCAGTTTAAGGTTTACACCTATAAAA
GAGAGAGCCGTTATCGTCTGTTTGTGGATGTACAGAGTGATATTATTGACACGCCGGGGCGACGGATGGT
GATCCCCCTGGCCAGTGCACGTCTGCTGTCAGATAAAGTCTCCCGTGAACTTTACCCGGTGGTGCATATC
GGGGATGAAAGCTGGCGCATGATGACCACCGATATGGCCAGTGTGCCGGTCTCCGTTATCGGGGAAGAAG
TGGCTGATCTCAGCCACCGCGAAAATGACATCAAAAACGCCATTAACCTGATGTTCTGGGGAATATAAAT
GTCAGGCATGAGATTATCAAAAAGGATCTTCACCTAGATCCTTTTCACGTAGAAAGCCAGTCCGCAGAAA
CGGTGCTGACCCCGGATGAATGTCAGCTACTGGGCTATCTGGACAAGGGAAAACGCAAGCGCAAAGAGAA
AGCAGGTAGCTTGCAGTGGGCTTACATGGCGATAGCTAGACTGGGCGGTTTTATGGACAGCAAGCGAACC
GGAATTGCCAGCTGGGGCGCCCTCTGGTAAGGTTGGGAAGCCCTGCAAAGTAAACTGGATGGCTTTCTTG
CCGCCAAGGATCTGATGGCGCAGGGGATCAAGCTCTGATCAAGAGACAGGATGAGGATCGTTTCGCATGA
TTGAACAAGATGGATTGCACGCAGGTTCTCCGGCCGCTTGGGTGGAGAGGCTATTCGGCTATGACTGGGC
ACAACAGACAATCGGCTGCTCTGATGCCGCCGTGTTCCGGCTGTCAGCGCAGGGGCGCCCGGTTCTTTTT
GTCAAGACCGACCTGTCCGGTGCCCTGAATGAACTGCAAGACGAGGCAGCGCGGCTATCGTGGCTGGCCA
CGACGGGCGTTCCTTGCGCAGCTGTGCTCGACGTTGTCACTGAAGCGGGAAGGGACTGGCTGCTATTGGG
CGAAGTGCCGGGGCAGGATCTCCTGTCATCTCACCTTGCTCCTGCCGAGAAAGTATCCATCATGGCTGAT
GCAATGCGGCGGCTGCATACGCTTGATCCGGCTACCTGCCCATTCGACCACCAAGCGAAACATCGCATCG
AGCGAGCACGTACTCGGATGGAAGCCGGTCTTGTCGATCAGGATGATCTGGACGAAGAGCATCAGGGGCT
CGCGCCAGCCGAACTGTTCGCCAGGCTCAAGGCGAGCATGCCCGACGGCGAGGATCTCGTCGTGACCCAT
GGCGATGCCTGCTTGCCGAATATCATGGTGGAAAATGGCCGCTTTTCTGGATTCATCGACTGTGGCCGGC
TGGGTGTGGCGGACCGCTATCAGGACATAGCGTTGGCTACCCGTGATATTGCTGAAGAGCTTGGCGGCGA
ATGGGCTGACCGCTTCCTCGTGCTTTACGGTATCGCCGCTCCCGATTCGCAGCGCATCGCCTTCTATCGC
CTTCTTGACGAGTTCTTCTGAATTATTAACGCTTACAATTTCCTGATGCGGTATTTTCTCCTTACGCATC
TGTGCGGTATTTCACACCGCATCAGGTGGCACTTTTCGGGGAAATGTGCGCGGAACCCCTATTTGTTTAT
TTTTCTAAATACATTCAAATATGTATCCGCTCATGAGACAATAACCCTGATAAATGCTTCAATAATAGCA
CGTGAGGAGGGCCACCATGGCCAAGTTGACCAGTGCCGTTCCGGTGCTCACCGCGCGCGACGTCGCCGGA
GCGGTCGAGTTCTGGACCGACCGGCTCGGGTTCTCCCGGGACTTCGTGGAGGACGACTTCGCCGGTGTGG
TCCGGGACGACGTGACCCTGTTCATCAGCGCGGTCCAGGACCAGGTGGTGCCGGACAACACCCTGGCCTG
GGTGTGGGTGCGCGGCCTGGACGAGCTGTACGCCGAGTGGTCGGAGGTCGTGTCCACGAACTTCCGGGAC
GCCTCCGGGCCGGCCATGACCGAGATCGGCGAGCAGCCGTGGGGGCGGGAGTTCGCCCTGCGCGACCCGG
CCGGCAACTGCGTGCACTTCGTGGCCGAGGAGCAGGACTGACACGTGCTAAAACTTCATTTTTAATTTAA
AAGGATCTAGGTGAAGATCCTTTTTGATAATCTCATGACCAAAATCCCTTAACGTGAGTTTTCGTTCCAC
TGAGCGTCAGACCCCGTAGAAAAGATCAAAGGATCTTCTTGAGATCCTTTTTTTCTGCGCGTAATCTGCT
GCTTGCAAACAAAAAAACCACCGCTACCAGCGGTGGTTTGTTTGCCGGATCAAGAGCTACCAACTCTTTT
TCCGAAGGTAACTGGCTTCAGCAGAGCGCAGATACCAAATACTGTTCTTCTAGTGTAGCCGTAGTTAGGC
CACCACTTCAAGAACTCTGTAGCACCGCCTACATACCTCGCTCTGCTAATCCTGTTACCAGTGGCTGCTG
CCAGTGGCGATAAGTCGTGTCTTACCGGGTTGGACTCAAGACGATAGTTACCGGATAAGGCGCAGCGGTC
GGGCTGAACGGGGGGTTCGTGCACACAGCCCAGCTTGGAGCGAACGACCTACACCGAACTGAGATACCTA
CAGCGTGAGCTATGAGAAAGCGCCACGCTTCCCGAAGGGAGAAAGGCGGACAGGTATCCGGTAAGCGGCA
GGGTCGGAACAGGAGAGCGCACGAGGGAGCTTCCAGGGGGAAACGCCTGGTATCTTTATAGTCCTGTCGG
GTTTCGCCACCTCTGACTTGAGCGTCGATTTTTGTGATGCTCGTCAGGGGGGCGGAGCCTATGGAAAAAC
GCCAGCAACGCGGCCTTTTTACGGTTCCTGGCCTTTTGCTGGCCTTTTGCTCACATGTTCTTTCCTGCGT
TATCCCCTGATTCTGTGGATAACCGTATTACCGCCTTTGAGTGAGCTGATACCGCTCGCCGCAGCCGAAC
GACCGAGCGCAGCGAGTCAGTGAGCGAGGAAGCGGAAGAGCGCCCAATACGCAAACCGCCTCTCCCCGCG
CGTTGGCCGATTCATTAATGCAGCTGGCACGACAGGTTTCCCGACTGGAAAGCGGGCAGTGAGCGCAACG
CAATTAATGTGAGTTAGCTCACTCATTAGGCACCCCAGGCTTTACACTTTATGCTTCCGGCTCGTATGTT
GTGTGGAATTGTGAGCGGATAACAATTTCACACAGGAAACAGCTATGACCATGATTACGCCAAGCTATTT
AGGTGACACTATAGAATACTCAAGCTATGCATCAAGCTTGGTACCGAGCTCGGATCCACTAGTAACGGCC
GCCAGTGTGCTGGAATTCGCCCTTAAACTGAGACGGGTGGAAGCGGAGGTAGCGCGGCCGCCGAGGGCCG
CGGCAGCCTGCTGACCTGCGGCGATGTGGAGGAGAACCCCGGGCCCGCTAGCATGATGCTGAAGAAGATC
CTGAAGATCGAGGAGCTGGATGAGCGCGAGCTGATCGATATCGAGGTGAGCGGCAACCACCTGTTCTACG
CCAACGATATCCTGACCCACAACTGCTCCAAAGAAAAACCGAAGTGCGCCAAGTGTCTGAAGAACAACTG
GGAGTGTCGCTACTCTCCCAAAACCAAAAGGTCTCCGCTGACTAGGGCACATCTGACAGAAGTGGAATCA
AGGCTAGAAAGACTGGAACAGCTATTTCTACTGATTTTTCCTCGAGAAGACCTTGACATGATTTTGAAAA
TGGATTCTTTACAGGATATAAAAGCATTGTTAACAGGATTATTTGTACAAGATAATGTGAATAAAGATGC
CGTCACAGATAGATTGGCTTCAGTGGAGACTGATATGCCTCTAACATTGAGACAGCATAGAATAAGTGCG
ACATCATCATCGGAAGAGAGTAGTAACAAAGGTCAAAGACAGTTGACTGTATCGATTGACTCGGCAGCTC
ATCATGATAACTCCACAATTCCGTTGGATTTTATGCCCAGGGATGCTCTTCATGGATTTGATTGGTCTGA
AGAGGATGACATGTCGGATGGCTTGCCCTTCCTGAAAACGGACCCCAACAATAATGGGTTCTTTGGCGAC
GGTTCTCTCTTATGTATTCTTCGATCTATTGGCTTTAAACCGGAAAATTACACGAACTCTAACGTTAACA
GGCTCCCGACCATGATTACGGATAGATACACGTTGGCTTCTAGATCCACAACATCCCGTTTACTTCAAAG
TTATCTCAATAATTTTCACCCCTACTGCCCTATCGTGCACTCACCGACGCTAATGATGTTGTATAATAAC
CAGATTGAAATCGCGTCGAAGGATCAATGGCAAATCCTTTTTAACTGCATATTAGCCATTGGAGCCTGGT
GTATAGAGGGGGAATCTACTGATATAGATGTTTTTTACTATCAAAATGCTAAATCTCATTTGACGAGCAA
GGTCTTCGAGTCAGGTTCCATAATTTTGGTGACAGCCCTACATCTTCTGTCGCGATATACACAGTGGAGG
CAGAAAACAAATACTAGCTATAATTTTCACAGCTTTTCCATAAGAATGGCCATATCATTGGGCTTGAATA
GGGACCTCCCCTCGTCCTTCAGTGATAGCAGCATTCTGGAACAAAGACGCCGAATTTGGTGGTCTGTCTA
CTCTTGGGAGATCCAATTGTCCCTGCTTTATGGTCGATCCATCCAGCTTTCTCAGAATACAATCTCCTTC
CCTTCTTCTGTCGACGATGTGCAGCGTACCACAACAGGTCCCACCATATATCATGGCATCATTGAAACAG
CAAGGCTCTTACAAGTTTTCACAAAAATCTATGAACTAGACAAAACAGTAACTGCAGAAAAAAGTCCTAT
ATGTGCAAAAAAATGCTTGATGATTTGTAATGAGATTGAGGAGGTTTCGAGACAGGCACCAAAGTTTTTA
CAAATGGATATTTCCACCACCGCTCTAACCAATTTGTTGAAGGAACACCCTTGGCTATCCTTTACAAGAT
TCGAACTGAAGTGGAAACAGTTGTCTCTTATCATTTATGTATTAAGAGATTTTTTCACTAATTTTACCCA
GAAAAAGTCACAACTAGAACAGGATCAAAATGATCATCAAAGTTATGAAGTTAAACGATGCTCCATCATG
TTAAGCGATGCAGCACAAAGAACTGTTATGTCTGTAAGTAGCTATATGGACAATCATAATGTCACCCCAT
ATTTTGCCTGGAATTGTTCTTATTACTTGTTCAATGCAGTCCTAGTACCCATAAAGACTCTACTCTCAAA
CTCAAAATCGAATGCTGAGAATAACGAGACCGCACAATTATTACAACAAATTAACACTGTTCTGATGCTA
TTAAAAAAACTGGCCACTTTTAAAATCCAGACTTGTGAAAAATACATTCAAGTACTGGAAG
Features (pLannotate 1.2.2; 25 found; start..end, strand, type, name):
    384..728     +  CDS            GAL4 activation domain: activation domain of the GAL4 transcriptional activator; Saccharomyces cerevisiae GAL4 (truncated)
    980..1013    -  protein_bind   loxP: Cre-mediated recombination occurs in the 8-bp core sequence (GCATACAT). Cre recombinase
   1101..1223    +  promoter       hsp70 promoter (fragment): Drosophila melanogaster hsp70Bb promoter
   1245..1919    +  CDS            DsRed-Express: DsRed-Express is a basic (constitutively fluorescent) orange fluorescent protein published in 2002, derived from Discosoma sp.. It is reported to be a rapidly-maturing tetramer with low acid sensitivity.
   1937..2020    +  CDS            large T antigen (fragment): large T antigen from SV40 (simian virus 40)
   2043..2164    +  polyA_signal   SV40 poly(A) signal: SV40 polyadenylation signal
   2181..2632    +  promoter       hsp70 promoter: Drosophila melanogaster hsp70Bb promoter
   2722..3513    +  CDS            neo: KKA2_KLEPN - Also known as kan, nptII. Experimental evidence at protein level: Swiss-Prot protein existence level 1. Resistance to kanamycin, neomycin, paromomycin, ribostamycin, butirosin and gentamicin B. From Klebsiella pneumoniae.
   3521..3568    +  polyA_signal   HSV TK poly(A) signal: herpes simplex virus thymidine kinase polyadenylation signal (Cole and Stacy, 1985)
   3594..3627    -  protein_bind   loxP: Cre-mediated recombination occurs in the 8-bp core sequence (GCATACAT). Cre recombinase
   3717..3735    -  promoter       T7 promoter: promoter for bacteriophage T7 RNA polymerase
   3738..3885    +  CDS            lacZα (fragment): LacZα fragment of β-galactosidase; lacZ fragment
   3895..4198    +  CDS            ccdB (fragment): CcdB, a bacterial toxin that poisons DNA gyrase; ccdB; Plasmids containing the ccdB gene cannot be propagated in standard E. coli strains.
   4246..4515    +  CDS            tnpA (fragment): TN5P_ECOLX - Also known as tnp. Experimental evidence at protein level: Swiss-Prot protein existence level 1. Mediates transposition of transposon Tn5 by a 'cut and paste' mechanism. First, the monomeric transposase binds the 19 bp inverted DNA repeats flanking the transposon. Then, dimerization of the DNA- bound transposase creates a synaptic DNA complex. After nicking of the first DNA strand, excision of the transposon proceeds through a series of intermediates. The transposase then mediates the insertion of the transposon at a new site by strand transfer. The activity of the wild- type tran
   4547..5341    +  CDS            NeoR/KanR: aminoglycoside phosphotransferase from Tn5; aph(3')-II (or nptII); confers resistance to neomycin, kanamycin, and G418 (Geneticin®)
   5362..5412    -  misc_feature   bom (fragment): basis of mobility region from pBR322
   5439..5527    +  promoter       AmpR promoter (fragment): bla
   5547..5921    +  CDS            BleoR: antibiotic-binding protein; Sh ble from Streptoalloteichus hindustanus; confers resistance to bleomycin, phleomycin, and Zeocin™
   6059..6647    +  rep_origin     ori: high-copy-number ColE1/pMB1/pBR322/pUC origin of replication
   6830..6922    +  CDS            lacI (fragment): lac repressor; lacI; The lac repressor binds to the lac operator to inhibit transcription in E. coli. This inhibition can be relieved by adding lactose or isopropyl-β-D-thiogalactopyranoside (IPTG).
   6935..6956    +  protein_bind   CAP binding site: CAP binding activates transcription in the presence of cAMP. E. coli catabolite activator protein
   6971..7001    +  promoter       lac promoter: promoter for the E. coli lac operon
   7009..7025    +  protein_bind   lac operator: The lac repressor binds to the lac operator to inhibit transcription in E. coli. This inhibition can be relieved by adding lactose or isopropyl-β-D-thiogalactopyranoside (IPTG). lac repressor encoded by lacI
   7067..7085    +  promoter       SP6 promoter: promoter for bacteriophage SP6 RNA polymerase
   7374..728     +  CDS            GAL4 (across the origin): GAL4 transcriptional activator; Saccharomyces cerevisiae GAL4
