[The description below was written by a language model from this plasmid's Addgene catalogue record and pLannotate feature annotations shown in this document.]
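Description:
pDropIn-T2A-split-intein-Gal4[21-881]-C-int-G418R is a 9.2 kb donor-cassette plasmid built in the Invitrogen pCR Blunt II-TOPO backbone and catalogued as an insect expression vector. It is not meant to be expressed as is. It stores a roughly 5.7 kb insert that is released by BsmBI digestion and moved by Drop-In cloning into knock-in vectors, producing a split-intein Gal4 C-terminal component. In E. coli the plasmid replicates from a high-copy ColE1/pUC-type origin and is selected with kanamycin through the backbone NeoR/KanR gene. The backbone also carries a BleoR gene and the usual TOPO remnants: lac promoter and operator, lacZα and ccdB fragments, and SP6 and T7 promoters flanking the cloning site.

According to its name, the insert begins with a T2A ribosome-skipping peptide followed by a C-terminal intein fragment fused to Gal4 residues 21–881. The feature table detects only the Gal4 coding sequence, which spans the numbering origin and includes the activation domain, and it does not annotate the T2A or intein elements. The T2A would allow this Gal4 fragment to be co-translated with an endogenous gene once knocked in; the record does not state any separate promoter for it. Downstream lies a loxP-flanked marker block that Cre can remove. It contains DsRed-Express behind an hsp70 promoter fragment with an SV40 poly(A) signal, and a neo gene driven by the Drosophila hsp70Bb promoter with an HSV TK poly(A) signal, which provides G418 resistance for selecting transformants.

The associated publication describes split-intein Gal4 as an intersectional labeling system that remains repressible by Gal80. By general principle, functional Gal4 would be reconstituted by protein splicing where this half meets a complementary N-terminal intein half.
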