Addgene plasmid #199198: pDropIn-T2A-split-intein-Gal4[21-881]-C-int-G418R
Purpose: Insert to create split-intein Gal4[21-881]-C-int knock-in vectors, with G418 resistance, via Drop-In cloning, released via BsmBI digest
Depositing lab: Norbert Perrimon. Depositing organization: Harvard Medical School. Publication: split-intein Gal4 provides intersectional genetic labeling that is repressible by Gal80. Ewen-Campen B, Luan H, Xu J, Singh R, Joshi N, Thakkar T, Berger B, White BH, Perrimon N. Proc Natl Acad Sci U S A. 2023 Jun 13;120(24):e2304730120. doi: 10.1073/pnas.2304730120. Epub 2023 Jun 5. PubMed 37276389.
Backbone
  Vector backbone: PCR Blunt II - TOPO
  Backbone manufacturer: Invitrogen
  Total vector size (bp): 9231
  Vector type: Insect Expression
Growth in bacteria
  Bacterial resistance: Kanamycin, 50 μg/mL
  Growth temperature: 37°C
  Growth strain: DH5alpha
  Copy number: Unknown
Gene/Insert
  Gene/Insert name: T2A-split-intein-Gal4[21-881]-C-int-G418R
  Insert size (bp): 5713
Terms and licenses: Academic/Nonprofit Terms; Industry Terms: Not Available to Industry
How to cite: pDropIn-T2A-split-intein-Gal4[21-881]-C-int-G418R was a gift from Norbert Perrimon (Addgene plasmid # 199198 ; http://n2t.net/addgene:199198 ; RRID:Addgene_199198)
